Addgene plasmid #120314: Septin 11 isoform I
Purpose: Septin 11 isoform I mammalian expression
Depositing lab: Angel de Blas. Depositing organization: University of Connecticut. Publication: Septin 11 is present in GABAergic synapses and plays a functional role in the cytoarchitecture of neurons and GABAergic synaptic connectivity. Li X, Serwanski DR, Miralles CP, Nagata K, De Blas AL. J Biol Chem. 2009 Jun 19;284(25):17253-65. doi: 10.1074/jbc.M109.008870. Epub 2009 Apr 20. PubMed 19380581.
Backbone
  Vector backbone: pCDNA3.1(+)
  Vector type: Mammalian Expression
Growth in bacteria
  Bacterial resistance: Ampicillin, 100 μg/mL
  Growth temperature: 37°C
  Growth strain: DH5alpha
  Copy number: High Copy
Gene/Insert
  Gene/Insert name: SEPT11
  Species: R. norvegicus (rat)
  Entrez Gene: Sept11
  Cloning method: Restriction Enzyme; 5′ cloning site HindIII (unknown if destroyed); 3′ cloning site XbaI (unknown if destroyed)
  Sequencing primers: 5′ unknown
Resource information
  A portion of this plasmid was derived from a plasmid made by: Insert was originally cloned in Angel de Blas's lab.
Terms and licenses: Academic/Nonprofit Terms; Industry Terms: Not Available to Industry
How to cite: Septin 11 isoform I was a gift from Angel de Blas (Addgene plasmid # 120314 ; http://n2t.net/addgene:120314 ; RRID:Addgene_120314)
