[The description below was written by a language model from this plasmid's Addgene catalogue record and pLannotate feature annotations shown in this document.]
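Description:
Septin 11 isoform I is a mammalian expression plasmid built on the pcDNA3.1(+) backbone, carrying the rat (Rattus norvegicus) Sept11 coding sequence inserted between the HindIII and XbaI sites of the polylinker. It is propagated in E. coli as a high-copy plasmid through a ColE1/pUC-type origin and selected with ampicillin via the β-lactamase gene and its native promoter. An f1 phage origin is also present, which in principle allows single-stranded DNA production.

The annotated sequence (about 6.8 kb) shows an open reading frame of roughly 1.3 kb placed downstream of the human cytomegalovirus immediate-early enhancer and promoter and followed by the bovine growth hormone polyadenylation signal, giving strong constitutive expression in transfected mammalian cells. The automated annotation matched this ORF to mouse Septin 11, which reflects the closest reference protein in the annotation database rather than the source species; the catalogue entry lists the insert as rat. No epitope tag or fluorescent fusion is annotated or described. A T7 promoter sits between the CMV promoter and the insert, permitting in vitro transcription or use as a sequencing primer site. A second cassette, in which the SV40 early promoter drives the neomycin phosphotransferase gene with an SV40 poly(A) signal, allows G418 selection of stable mammalian transfectants. Short hits to an HIV-1 LTR, ble, lacI and bom are fragments and are probably backbone remnants or annotation artefacts rather than functional elements.

The construct is intended for overexpression of septin 11 isoform I in mammalian cells. The associated publication concerns the presence of septin 11 at GABAergic synapses and its role in neuronal cytoarchitecture and GABAergic synaptic connectivity.
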