Features (pLannotate 1.2.2; 20 found; start..end, strand, type, name):
     28..80      -  misc_feature   bom (fragment): basis of mobility region from pBR322
    235..614     +  enhancer       CMV enhancer: human cytomegalovirus immediate early enhancer
    615..818     +  promoter       CMV promoter: human cytomegalovirus (CMV) immediate early promoter
    814..847     +  LTR            5' LTR (truncated) (fragment): truncated 5' long terminal repeat (LTR) from HIV-1
    863..881     +  promoter       T7 promoter: promoter for bacteriophage T7 RNA polymerase
    964..2259    +  CDS            Septin11: SEP11_MOUSE - Also known as D5Ertd606e From Mus musculus (Mouse).
   2426..2650    +  polyA_signal   bGH poly(A) signal: bovine growth hormone polyadenylation signal
   2654..2675    +  promoter       SV40 promoter (fragment): SV40 enhancer and early promoter
   2696..3124    +  rep_origin     f1 ori (sequence partly withheld): f1 bacteriophage origin of replication; arrow indicates direction of (+) strand synthesis
   3138..3467    +  promoter       SV40 promoter: SV40 enhancer and early promoter
   3534..4325    +  CDS            neo: KKA2_KLEPN - Also known as kan, nptII. Experimental evidence at protein level: Swiss-Prot protein existence level 1. Resistance to kanamycin, neomycin, paromomycin, ribostamycin, butirosin and gentamicin B. From Klebsiella pneumoniae.
   4349..4507    +  CDS            ble (fragment): BLE_KLEPN - Experimental evidence at protein level: Swiss-Prot protein existence level 1. Binding protein with a strong affinity to the bleomycin family of antibiotics. Binds to CL990; an antimitotic-antibiotic compound. From Klebsiella pneumoniae.
   4502..4623    +  polyA_signal   SV40 poly(A) signal: SV40 polyadenylation signal
   4696..4712    -  protein_bind   lac operator: The lac repressor binds to the lac operator to inhibit transcription in E. coli. This inhibition can be relieved by adding lactose or isopropyl-β-D-thiogalactopyranoside (IPTG). lac repressor encoded by lacI
   4720..4750    -  promoter       lac promoter: promoter for the E. coli lac operon
   4765..4786    -  protein_bind   CAP binding site: CAP binding activates transcription in the presence of cAMP. E. coli catabolite activator protein
   4799..4891    -  CDS            lacI (fragment): lac repressor; lacI; The lac repressor binds to the lac operator to inhibit transcription in E. coli. This inhibition can be relieved by adding lactose or isopropyl-β-D-thiogalactopyranoside (IPTG).
   5074..5662    -  rep_origin     ori: high-copy-number ColE1/pMB1/pBR322/pUC origin of replication
   5833..6693    -  CDS            AmpR: β-lactamase; bla; confers resistance to ampicillin, carbenicillin, and related antibiotics
   6694..6798    -  promoter       AmpR promoter: bla
>Addgene plasmid #120314 | Septin 11 isoform I | addgene full sequence | sequence record 233716 | Addgene NGS Result
GACGGATCGGGAGATCTCCCGATCCCCTATGGTGCACTCTCAGTACAATCTGCTCTGATGCCGCATAGTT
AAGCCAGTATCTGCTCCCTGCTTGTGTGTTGGAGGTCGCTGAGTAGTGCGCGAGCAAAATTTAAGCTACA
ACAAGGCAAGGCTTGACCGACAATTGCATGAAGAATCTGCTTAGGGTTAGGCGTTTTGCGCTGCTTCGCG
ATGTACGGGCCAGATATACGCGTTGACATTGATTATTGACTAGTTATTAATAGTAATCAATTACGGGGTC
ATTAGTTCATAGCCCATATATGGAGTTCCGCGTTACATAACTTACGGTAAATGGCCCGCCTGGCTGACCG
CCCAACGACCCCCGCCCATTGACGTCAATAATGACGTATGTTCCCATAGTAACGCCAATAGGGACTTTCC
ATTGACGTCAATGGGTGGAGTATTTACGGTAAACTGCCCACTTGGCAGTACATCAAGTGTATCATATGCC
AAGTACGCCCCCTATTGACGTCAATGACGGTAAATGGCCCGCCTGGCATTATGCCCAGTACATGACCTTA
TGGGACTTTCCTACTTGGCAGTACATCTACGTATTAGTCATCGCTATTACCATGGTGATGCGGTTTTGGC
AGTACATCAATGGGCGTGGATAGCGGTTTGACTCACGGGGATTTCCAAGTCTCCACCCCATTGACGTCAA
TGGGAGTTTGTTTTGGCACCAAAATCAACGGGACTTTCCAAAATGTCGTAACAACTCCGCCCCATTGACG
CAAATGGGCGGTAGGCGTGTACGGTGGGAGGTCTATATAAGCAGAGCTCTCTGGCTAACTAGAGAACCCA
CTGCTTACTGGCTTATCGAAATTAATACGACTCACTATAGGGAGACCCAAGCTGGCTAGCGTTTAAACTT
AAGCTTGGTACCGAGCTCGGATCCACTAGTCCAGTGTGGTGGAATTCGCCCTTATGGCCGTGGCGGTGGG
GAGACCGAGTAATGAAGAACTGCGAAACTTATCACTTTCTGGCCATGTTGGATTTGACAGTCTCCCTGAC
CAGCTGGTCAACAAATCCACTTCTCAAGGATTCTGTTTCAACATCCTGTGTGTGGGAGAGACAGGTATTG
GCAAATCCACATTGATGGACACTTTATTCAACACCAAATTTGAAAGTGACCCAGCTACTCACAACGAACC
AGGTGTCCGGTTAAAAGCCAGAAGTTACGAACTGCAGGAAAGCAACGTACGGCTGAAGCTAACCATTGTT
GACACAGTGGGATTTGGAGACCAGATTAATAAAGACGACAGCTATAAGCCCATAGTGGAGTACATTGACG
CCCAGTTTGAGGCCTACTTGCAAGAGGAATTGAAAATTAAGCGTTCTCTCTTCAACTACCACGACACGAG
GATTCACGCCTGCCTTTACTTTATCGCCCCCACGGGACATTCACTGAAGTCCCTGGACCTGGTCACCATG
AAGAAGCTGGACAGCAAGGTGAACATCATCCCAATCATTGCGAAAGCCGACACCATCGCCAAGAACGAAT
TGCACAAGTTCAAGAGTAAGATCATGAGTGAACTCGTGAGCAACGGAGTCCAGATATATCAGTTCCCCAC
CGATGAGGAAACGGTGGCCGAGATTAATGCAACGATGAGTGTCCATCTCCCATTTGCAGTGGTTGGCAGT
ACCGAAGAGGTGAAGATTGGCAACAAGATGGCGAAGGCCAGGCAGTACCCTTGGGGTGTGGTGCAGGTTG
AGAACGAAAACCACTGTGATTTTGTGAAGCTGAGGGAGATGCTGATCCGAGTGAACATGGAGGACCTGCG
AGAGCAGACGCACACTCGCCACTACGAGTTGTATCGGCGCTGTAAGCTCGAGGAGATGGGCTTCAAGGAC
ACTGACCCTGACAGCAAGCCCTTCAGTCTTCAGGAGACATATGAAGCAAAGAGGAATGAGTTCCTGGGAG
AGCTGCAGAAGAAGGAGGAGGAGATGAGACAGATGTTTGTCATGAGAGTGAAGGAGAAAGAGGCGGAGCT
CAAGGAGGCGGAGAAAGAGCTTCATGAGAAGTTTGACCTCCTGAAGCGGACTCACCAAGAGGAGAAGAAA
AAGGTGGAAGACAAGAAGAAGGAGCTTGAGGAGGAGGTGAGCAACTTCCAGAAGAAGAAGGCGGCGGCTC
AGCTCTTGCAGTCGCAGGCCCAGCAGTCTGGGGCCCAGCAGACCAAGAAGGACAAGGATAAGAAAAATAG
TCCCTGGCTCTGCACGGAATAAACGATACTCTCAAATCTAACTGGACGTGCTTTCGCCTTTGCATCCGAC
CATCTGCCTCTTGAGAGAAAGAAGTGGGCATCCAAGGGCGAATTCTGCAGATATCCAGCACAGTGGCGGC
CGCTCGAGTCTAGAGGGCCCGTTTAAACCCGCTGATCAGCCTCGACTGTGCCTTCTAGTTGCCAGCCATC
TGTTGTTTGCCCCTCCCCCGTGCCTTCCTTGACCCTGGAAGGTGCCACTCCCACTGTCCTTTCCTAATAA
AATGAGGAAATTGCATCGCATTGTCTGAGTAGGTGTCATTCTATTCTGGGGGGTGGGGTGGGGCAGGACA
GCAAGGGGGAGGATTGGGAAGACAATAGCAGGCATGCTGGGGATGCGGTGGGCTCTATGGCTTCTGAGGC
GGAAAGAACCAGCTGGGGCTCTAGGGGGTATCCCC
[124 nt withheld, positions 2696-2819]
C
[91 nt withheld, positions 2821-2911]
A
[49 nt withheld, positions 2913-2961]
CCTTTGACGTTGGAGTCCACGTTCTTT
[37 nt withheld, positions 2989-3025]
ACCCTATCTCGGTCTATTCTTTTGATTTATAAGGGATTTTGCCGATTTCGGCCTATTGGTTAAAAAATGA
GCTGATTTAACAAAAATTTAACGCGAATTAATTCTGTGGAATGTGTGTCAGTTAGGGTGTGGAAAGTCCC
CAGGCTCCCCAGCAGGCAGAAGTATGCAAAGCATGCATCTCAATTAGTCAGCAACCAGGTGTGGAAAGTC
CCCAGGCTCCCCAGCAGGCAGAAGTATGCAAAGCATGCATCTCAATTAGTCAGCAACCATAGTCCCGCCC
CTAACTCCGCCCATCCCGCCCCTAACTCCGCCCAGTTCCGCCCATTCTCCGCCCCATGGCTGACTAATTT
TTTTTATTTATGCAGAGGCCGAGGCCGCCTCTGCCTCTGAGCTATTCCAGAAGTAGTGAGGAGGCTTTTT
TGGAGGCCTAGGCTTTTGCAAAAAGCTCCCGGGAGCTTGTATATCCATTTTCGGATCTGATCAAGAGACA
GGATGAGGATCGTTTCGCATGATTGAACAAGATGGATTGCACGCAGGTTCTCCGGCCGCTTGGGTGGAGA
GGCTATTCGGCTATGACTGGGCACAACAGACAATCGGCTGCTCTGATGCCGCCGTGTTCCGGCTGTCAGC
GCAGGGGCGCCCGGTTCTTTTTGTCAAGACCGACCTGTCCGGTGCCCTGAATGAACTGCAGGACGAGGCA
GCGCGGCTATCGTGGCTGGCCACGACGGGCGTTCCTTGCGCAGCTGTGCTCGACGTTGTCACTGAAGCGG
GAAGGGACTGGCTGCTATTGGGCGAAGTGCCGGGGCAGGATCTCCTGTCATCTCACCTTGCTCCTGCCGA
GAAAGTATCCATCATGGCTGATGCAATGCGGCGGCTGCATACGCTTGATCCGGCTACCTGCCCATTCGAC
CACCAAGCGAAACATCGCATCGAGCGAGCACGTACTCGGATGGAAGCCGGTCTTGTCGATCAGGATGATC
TGGACGAAGAGCATCAGGGGCTCGCGCCAGCCGAACTGTTCGCCAGGCTCAAGGCGCGCATGCCCGACGG
CGAGGATCTCGTCGTGACCCATGGCGATGCCTGCTTGCCGAATATCATGGTGGAAAATGGCCGCTTTTCT
GGATTCATCGACTGTGGCCGGCTGGGTGTGGCGGACCGCTATCAGGACATAGCGTTGGCTACCCGTGATA
TTGCTGAAGAGCTTGGCGGCGAATGGGCTGACCGCTTCCTCGTGCTTTACGGTATCGCCGCTCCCGATTC
GCAGCGCATCGCCTTCTATCGCCTTCTTGACGAGTTCTTCTGAGCGGGACTCTGGGGTTCGAAATGACCG
ACCAAGCGACGCCCAACCTGCCATCACGAGATTTCGATTCCACCGCCGCCTTCTATGAAAGGTTGGGCTT
CGGAATCGTTTTCCGGGACGCCGGCTGGATGATCCTCCAGCGCGGGGATCTCATGCTGGAGTTCTTCGCC
CACCCCAACTTGTTTATTGCAGCTTATAATGGTTACAAATAAAGCAATAGCATCACAAATTTCACAAATA
AAGCATTTTTTTCACTGCATTCTAGTTGTGGTTTGTCCAAACTCATCAATGTATCTTATCATGTCTGTAT
ACCGTCGACCTCTAGCTAGAGCTTGGCGTAATCATGGTCATAGCTGTTTCCTGTGTGAAATTGTTATCCG
CTCACAATTCCACACAACATACGAGCCGGAAGCATAAAGTGTAAAGCCTGGGGTGCCTAATGAGTGAGCT
AACTCACATTAATTGCGTTGCGCTCACTGCCCGCTTTCCAGTCGGGAAACCTGTCGTGCCAGCTGCATTA
ATGAATCGGCCAACGCGCGGGGAGAGGCGGTTTGCGTATTGGGCGCTCTTCCGCTTCCTCGCTCACTGAC
TCGCTGCGCTCGGTCGTTCGGCTGCGGCGAGCGGTATCAGCTCACTCAAAGGCGGTAATACGGTTATCCA
CAGAATCAGGGGATAACGCAGGAAAGAACATGTGAGCAAAAGGCCAGCAAAAGGCCAGGAACCGTAAAAA
GGCCGCGTTGCTGGCGTTTTTCCATAGGCTCCGCCCCCCTGACGAGCATCACAAAAATCGACGCTCAAGT
CAGAGGTGGCGAAACCCGACAGGACTATAAAGATACCAGGCGTTTCCCCCTGGAAGCTCCCTCGTGCGCT
CTCCTGTTCCGACCCTGCCGCTTACCGGATACCTGTCCGCCTTTCTCCCTTCGGGAAGCGTGGCGCTTTC
TCATAGCTCACGCTGTAGGTATCTCAGTTCGGTGTAGGTCGTTCGCTCCAAGCTGGGCTGTGTGCACGAA
CCCCCCGTTCAGCCCGACCGCTGCGCCTTATCCGGTAACTATCGTCTTGAGTCCAACCCGGTAAGACACG
ACTTATCGCCACTGGCAGCAGCCACTGGTAACAGGATTAGCAGAGCGAGGTATGTAGGCGGTGCTACAGA
GTTCTTGAAGTGGTGGCCTAACTACGGCTACACTAGAAGAACAGTATTTGGTATCTGCGCTCTGCTGAAG
CCAGTTACCTTCGGAAAAAGAGTTGGTAGCTCTTGATCCGGCAAACAAACCACCGCTGGTAGCGGTGGTT
TTTTTGTTTGCAAGCAGCAGATTACGCGCAGAAAAAAAGGATCTCAAGAAGATCCTTTGATCTTTTCTAC
GGGGTCTGACGCTCAGTGGAACGAAAACTCACGTTAAGGGATTTTGGTCATGAGATTATCAAAAAGGATC
TTCACCTAGATCCTTTTAAATTAAAAATGAAGTTTTAAATCAATCTAAAGTATATATGAGTAAACTTGGT
CTGACAGTTACCAATGCTTAATCAGTGAGGCACCTATCTCAGCGATCTGTCTATTTCGTTCATCCATAGT
TGCCTGACTCCCCGTCGTGTAGATAACTACGATACGGGAGGGCTTACCATCTGGCCCCAGTGCTGCAATG
ATACCGCGAGACCCACGCTCACCGGCTCCAGATTTATCAGCAATAAACCAGCCAGCCGGAAGGGCCGAGC
GCAGAAGTGGTCCTGCAACTTTATCCGCCTCCATCCAGTCTATTAATTGTTGCCGGGAAGCTAGAGTAAG
TAGTTCGCCAGTTAATAGTTTGCGCAACGTTGTTGCCATTGCTACAGGCATCGTGGTGTCACGCTCGTCG
TTTGGTATGGCTTCATTCAGCTCCGGTTCCCAACGATCAAGGCGAGTTACATGATCCCCCATGTTGTGCA
AAAAAGCGGTTAGCTCCTTCGGTCCTCCGATCGTTGTCAGAAGTAAGTTGGCCGCAGTGTTATCACTCAT
GGTTATGGCAGCACTGCATAATTCTCTTACTGTCATGCCATCCGTAAGATGCTTTTCTGTGACTGGTGAG
TACTCAACCAAGTCATTCTGAGAATAGTGTATGCGGCGACCGAGTTGCTCTTGCCCGGCGTCAATACGGG
ATAATACCGCGCCACATAGCAGAACTTTAAAAGTGCTCATCATTGGAAAACGTTCTTCGGGGCGAAAACT
CTCAAGGATCTTACCGCTGTTGAGATCCAGTTCGATGTAACCCACTCGTGCACCCAACTGATCTTCAGCA
TCTTTTACTTTCACCAGCGTTTCTGGGTGAGCAAAAACAGGAAGGCAAAATGCCGCAAAAAAGGGAATAA
GGGCGACACGGAAATGTTGAATACTCATACTCTTCCTTTTTCAATATTATTGAAGCATTTATCAGGGTTA
TTGTCTCATGAGCGGATACATATTTGAATGTATTTAGAAAAATAAACAAATAGGGGTTCCGCGCACATTT
CCCCGAAAAGTGCCACCTGACGTC
